>Addgene plasmid #144786 | TFORF3310 | addgene full sequence | sequence record 404381 | Addgene NGS Result
TTAATGTAGTCTTATGCAATACTCTTGTAGTCTTGCAACATGGTAACGATGAGTTAGCAACATGCCTTAC
AAGGAGAGAAAAAGCACCGTGCATGCCGATTGGTGGAAGTAAGGTGGTACGATCGTGCCTTATTAGGAAG
GCAACAGACGGGTCTGACATGGATTGGACGAACCACTGAATTGCCGCATTGCAGAGATATTGTATTTAAG
TGCCTAGCTCGATACATAAACGGGTCTCTCTGGTTAGACCAGATCTGAGCCTGGGAGCTCTCTGGCTAAC
TAGGGAACCCACTGCTTAAGCCTCAATAAAGCTTGCCTTGAGTGCTTCAAGTAGTGTGTGCCCGTCTGTT
GTGTGACTCTGGTAACTAGAGATCCCTCAGACCCTTTTAGTCAGTGTGGAAAATCTCTAGCAGTGGCGCC
CGAACAGGGACTTGAAAGCGAAAGGGAAACCAGAGGAGCTCTCTCGACGCAGGACTCGGCTTGCTGAAGC
GCGCACGGCAAGAGGCGAGGGGCGGCGACTGGTGAGTACGCCAAAAATTTTGACTAGCGGAGGCTAGAAG
GAGAGAGATGGGTGCGAGAGCGTCAGTATTAAGCGGGGGAGAATTAGATCGCGATGGGAAAAAATTCGGT
TAAGGCCAGGGGGAAAGAAAAAATATAAATTAAAACATATAGTATGGGCAAGCAGGGAGCTAGAACGATT
CGCAGTTAATCCTGGCCTGTTAGAAACATCAGAAGGCTGTAGACAAATACTGGGACAGCTACAACCATCC
CTTCAGACAGGATCAGAAGAACTTAGATCATTATATAATACAGTAGCAACCCTCTATTGTGTGCATCAAA
GGATAGAGATAAAAGACACCAAGGAAGCTTTAGACAAGATAGAGGAAGAGCAAAACAAAAGTAAGACCAC
CGCACAGCAAGCGGCCGCTGATCTTCAGACCTGGAGGAGGAGATATGAGGGACAATTGGAGAAGTGAATT
ATATAAATATAAAGTAGTAAAAATTGAACCATTAGGAGTAGCACCCACCAAGGCAAAGAGAAGAGTGGTG
CAGAGAGAAAAAAGAGCAGTGGGAATAGGAGCTTTGTTCCTTGGGTTCTTGGGAGCAGCAGGAAGCACTA
TGGGCGCAGCGTCAATGACGCTGACGGTACAGGCCAGACAATTATTGTCTGGTATAGTGCAGCAGCAGAA
CAATTTGCTGAGGGCTATTGAGGCGCAACAGCATCTGTTGCAACTCACAGTCTGGGGCATCAAGCAGCTC
CAGGCAAGAATCCTGGCTGTGGAAAGATACCTAAAGGATCAACAGCTCCTGGGGATTTGGGGTTGCTCTG
GAAAACTCATTTGCACCACTGCTGTGCCTTGGAATGCTAGTTGGAGTAATAAATCTCTGGAACAGATTTG
GAATCACACGACCTGGATGGAGTGGGACAGAGAAATTAACAATTACACAAGCTTAATACACTCCTTAATT
GAAGAATCGCAAAACCAGCAAGAAAAGAATGAACAAGAATTATTGGAATTAGATAAATGGGCAAGTTTGT
GGAATTGGTTTAACATAACAAATTGGCTGTGGTATATAAAATTATTCATAATGATAGTAGGAGGCTTGGT
AGGTTTAAGAATAGTTTTTGCTGTACTTTCTATAGTGAATAGAGTTAGGCAGGGATATTCACCATTATCG
TTTCAGACCCACCTCCCAACCCCGAGGGGACCCATGCATTGCATCTCAATTAGTCAGCAACCAGGTGTGG
AAAGTCCCCAGGCTCCCCAGCAGGCAGAAGTATGCAAAGCATGCGTCTCAATTAGTCAGCAACCATAGTC
CCGCCCCTAACTCCGCCCATCCCGCCCCTAACTCCGCCCAGTTCCGCCCATTCTCCGCCCCATGGCTGAC
TAATTTTTTTTATTTATGCAGAGGCCGAGGCCGCCTCGGCCTCTGAGCTATTCCAGAAGTAGTGAGGAGG
CTTTTTTGGAGGCCTAGGCTTTTGCAAAAAGCTTTCTAGAGGTACCACCGGAGCTTACCATGACCGAGTA
CAAGCCCACGGTGCGCCTCGCCACCCGCGACGACGTCCCCAGGGCCGTACGCACCCTCGCCGCCGCGTTC
GCCGACTACCCCGCCACGCGCCACACCGTCGATCCGGACCGCCACATCGAGCGGGTCACCGAGCTGCAAG
AACTCTTCCTCACGCGCGTCGGGCTCGACATCGGCAAGGTGTGGGTCGCGGACGACGGCGCCGCCGTGGC
GGTCTGGACCACGCCGGAGAGCGTCGAAGCGGGGGCGGTGTTCGCCGAGATCGGCCCGCGCATGGCCGAG
TTGAGCGGTTCCCGGCTGGCCGCGCAGCAACAGATGGAAGGCCTCCTGGCGCCGCACCGGCCCAAGGAGC
CCGCGTGGTTCCTGGCCACCGTCGGCGTCTCGCCCGACCACCAGGGCAAGGGTCTGGGCAGCGCCGTCGT
GCTCCCCGGAGTGGAGGCGGCCGAGCGCGCCGGGGTGCCCGCCTTCCTGGAGACCTCCGCGCCCCGCAAC
CTCCCCTTCTACGAGCGGCTCGGCTTCACCGTCACCGCCGACGTCGAGGTGCCCGAAGGACCGCGCACCT
GGTGCATGACCCGCAAGCCCGGTGCCAGTTAACGAATTCTAGATCTTGAGACAAATGGCAGTATTCATCC
ACAATTTTAAAAGAAAAGGGGGGATTGGGGGGTACAGTGCAGGGGAAAGAATAGTAGACATAATAGCAAC
AGACATACAAACTAAAGAATTACAAAAACAAATTACAAAAATTCAAAATTTTCGGGTTTATTACAGGGAC
AGCAGAGATCCACTTTGGCGCCGGCTCGAGGCCTGCAGGTGCAAAGATGGATAAAGTTTTAAACAGAGAG
GAATCTTTGCAGCTAATGGACCTTCTAGGTCTTGAAAGGAGTGGGAATTGGCTCCGGTGCCCGTCAGTGG
GCAGAGCGCACATCGCCCACAGTCCCCGAGAAGTTGGGGGGAGGGGTCGGCAATTGAACCGGTGCCTAGA
GAAGGTGGCGCGGGGTAAACTGGGAAAGTGATGTCGTGTACTGGCTCCGCCTTTTTCCCGAGGGTGGGGG
AGAACCGTATATAAGTGCAGTAGTCGCCGTGAACGTTCTTTTTCGCAACGGGTTTGCCGCCAGAACACAG
GTAAGTGCCGTGTGTGGTTCCCGCGGGCCTGGCCTCTTTACGGGTTATGGCCCTTGCGTGCCTTGAATTA
CTTCCACCTGGCTGCAGTACGTGATTCTTGATCCCGAGCTTCGGGTTGGAAGTGGGTGGGAGAGTTCGAG
GCCTTGCGCTTAAGGAGCCCCTTCGCCTCGTGCTTGAGTTGAGGCCTGGCCTGGGCGCTGGGGCCGCCGC
GTGCGAATCTGGTGGCACCTTCGCGCCTGTCTCGCTGCTTTCGATAAGTCTCTAGCCATTTAAAATTTTT
GATGACCTGCTGCGACGCTTTTTTTCTGGCAAGATAGTCTTGTAAATGCGGGCCAAGATCTGCACACTGG
TATTTCGGTTTTTGGGGCCGCGGGCGGCGACGGGGCCCGTGCGTCCCAGCGCACATGTTCGGCGAGGCGG
GGCCTGCGAGCGCGGCCACCGAGAATCGGACGGGGGTAGTCTCAAGCTGGCCGGCCTGCTCTGGTGCCTG
GCCTCGCGCCGCCGTGTATCGCCCCGCCCTGGGCGGCAAGGCTGGCCCGGTCGGCACCAGTTGCGTGAGC
GGAAAGATGGCCGCTTCCCGGCCCTGCTGCAGGGAGCTCAAAATGGAGGACGCGGCGCTCGGGAGAGCGG
GCGGGTGAGTCACCCACACAAAGGAAAAGGGCCTTTCCGTCCTCAGCCGTCGCTTCATGTGACTCCACGG
AGTACCGGGCGCCGTCCAGGCACCTCGATTAGTTCTCGAGCTTTTGGAGTACGTCGTCTTTAGGTTGGGG
GGAGGGGTTTTATGCGATGGAGTTTCCCCACACTGAGTGGGTGGAGACTGAAGTTAGGCCAGCTTGGCAC
TTGATGTAATTCTCCTTGGAATTTGCCCTTTTTGAGTTTGGATCTTGGTTCATTCTCAAGCCTCAGACAG
TGGTTCAAAGTTTTTTTCTTCCATTTCAGGTGTCGTGAGGCTAGCATCGATTGATCAACAAGTTTGTACA
AAAAAGTTGGCATGCTGGAGAACTACATGAACCTGGCCTCTGTGGAATGGGAAATACAACCTAGAACCAA
ACGGTCATCACTTCAGCAGGGTTTTTTGAAGAATCAAATATTCAGTGGGATACAAATGACAAGAGGCTAC
AGTGGATGGAAACTCTGTGACTGTAAGAATTGTGGAGAGGTCTTCAGGGAACAGTTTTGCCTTAAGACAC
ACATGAGAGTTCAGAATGGAGGGAATACTTCTGAGGGTAATTGTTATGGAAAAGACACCCTCAGTGTGCA
CAAGGAAGCCTCTACTGGACAGGAACTTTCCAAATTTAATCCATGTGGAAAAGTCTTTACTCTAACTCCA
GGTCTTGCTGTACATCTTGAAGTTCTCAATGCAAGACAACCCTACAAATGTAAGGAATGTGGAAAAGGCT
TTAAGTATTTTGCAAGCCTTGATAATCATATGGGAATCCACACTGATGAGAAACTCTGTGAATTTCAGGA
ATATGGGAGAGCTGTCACAGCTTCTTCACACCTAAAGCAGTGTGTAGCAGTTCATACAGGAAAGAAATCC
AAAAAGACTAAGAAATGTGGGAAATCCTTCACTAATTTTTCTCAACTTTATGCACCTGTGAAAACTCATA
AAGGAGAGAAGTCCTTTGAATGTAAAGAATGTGGAAGATCCTTTAGAAATTCCTCATGCCTTAATGATCA
CATTCAAATTCACACTGGAATAAAACCACACAAGTGTACTTACTGTGGGAAAGCCTTCACTAGATCAACT
CAACTTACTGAACATGTAAGAACTCACACTGGAATAAAACCCTATGAATGTAAGGAATGTGGCCAAGCCT
TTGCTCAGTACTCGGGCCTTTCTATACACATACGAAGTCACAGTGGAAAGAAACCCTATCAGTGTAAGGA
ATGTGGGAAAGCCTTCACTACATCCACAAGTCTTATTCAGCATACAAGAATTCACACAGGAGAGAAGCCT
TATGAATGTGTTGAATGTGGGAAGACCTTCATTACTTCTTCCCGTCGTAGTAAACATTTGAAAACTCATA
GTGGAGAAAAGCCCTTTGTATGCAAGATATGTGGGAAAGCATTTCTATATTCCTCACGCCTTAATGTTCA
CCTGCGAACTCATACCGGAGAGAAACCCTTCGTATGTAAAGAATGTGGGAAAGCATTTGCTGTTTCCTCA
CGCCTAAGTAGACATGAAAGAATTCACACTGGGGAGAAACCCTATGAATGCAAGGATATGAGTGTTACCA
TTTACCCAACTTTCTTGTACAAAGTGGTTGATATCGGTAAGCCTATCCCTAACCCTCTCCTCGGTCTCGA
TTCTACGTAGTAATGAACTAGTCCGTAACTTGAAAGTATTTCGATTTCTTGGCTTTATATATCTTGTGGA
AAGGACGACAAGAATAGAAAATAGCTAACTTCACGCGTTAAGTCGACAATCAACCTCTGGATTACAAAAT
TTGTGAAAGATTGACTGGTATTCTTAACTATGTTGCTCCTTTTACGCTATGTGGATACGCTGCTTTAATG
CCTTTGTATCATGCTATTGCTTCCCGTATGGCTTTCATTTTCTCCTCCTTGTATAAATCCTGGTTGCTGT
CTCTTTATGAGGAGTTGTGGCCCGTTGTCAGGCAACGTGGCGTGGTGTGCACTGTGTTTGCTGACGCAAC
CCCCACTGGTTGGGGCATTGCCACCACCTGTCAGCTCCTTTCCGGGACTTTCGCTTTCCCCCTCCCTATT
GCCACGGCGGAACTCATCGCCGCCTGCCTTGCCCGCTGCTGGACAGGGGCTCGGCTGTTGGGCACTGACA
ATTCCGTGGTGTTGTCGGGGAAATCATCGTCCTTTCCTTGGCTGCTCGCCTGTGTTGCCACCTGGATTCT
GCGCGGGACGTCCTTCTGCTACGTCCCTTCGGCCCTCAATCCAGCGGACCTTCCTTCCCGCGGCCTGCTG
CCGGCTCTGCGGCCTCTTCCGCGTCTTCGCCTTCGCCCTCAGACGAGTCGGATCTCCCTTTGGGCCGCCT
CCCCGCGTCGACTTTAAGACCAATGACTTACAAGGCAGCTGTAGATCTTAGCCACTTTTTAAAAGAAAAG
GGGGGACTGGAAGGGCTAATTCACTCCCAACGAAGACAAGATCTGCTTTTTGCTTGTACTGGGTCTCTCT
GGTTAGACCAGATCTGAGCCTGGGAGCTCTCTGGCTAACTAGGGAACCCACTGCTTAAGCCTCAATAAAG
CTTGCCTTGAGTGCTTCAAGTAGTGTGTGCCCGTCTGTTGTGTGACTCTGGTAACTAGAGATCCCTCAGA
CCCTTTTAGTCAGTGTGGAAAATCTCTAGCAGTACGTATAGTAGTTCATGTCATCTTATTATTCAGTATT
TATAACTTGCAAAGAAATGAATATCAGAGAGTGAGAGGAACTTGTTTATTGCAGCTTATAATGGTTACAA
ATAAAGCAATAGCATCACAAATTTCACAAATAAAGCATTTTTTTCACTGCATTCTAGTTGTGGTTTGTCC
AAACTCATCAATGTATCTTATCATGTCTGGCTCTAGCTATCCCGCCCCTAACTCCGCCCATCCCGCCCCT
AACTCCGCCCAGTTCCGCCCATTCTCCGCCCCATGGCTGACTAATTTTTTTTATTTATGCAGAGGCCGAG
GCCGCCTCGGCCTCTGAGCTATTCCAGAAGTAGTGAGGAGGCTTTTTTGGAGGCCTAGGGACGTACCCAA
TTCGCCCTATAGTGAGTCGTATTACGCGCGCTCACTGGCCGTCGTTTTACAACGTCGTGACTGGGAAAAC
CCTGGCGTTACCCAACTTAATCGCCTTGCAGCACATCCCCCTTTCGCCAGCTGGCGTAATAGCGAAGAGG
CCCGCACCGATCGCCCTTCCCAACAGTTGCGCAGCCTGAATGGCGAATGGG
[124 nt withheld, positions 7052-7175]
C
[91 nt withheld, positions 7177-7267]
A
[49 nt withheld, positions 7269-7317]
CCTTTGACGTTGGAGTCCACGTTCTTT
[37 nt withheld, positions 7345-7381]
ACCCTATCTCGGTCTATTCTTTTGATTTATAAGGGATTTTGCCGATTTCGGCCTATTGGTTAAAAAATGA
GCTGATTTAACAAAAATTTAACGCGAATTTTAACAAAATATTAACGCTTACAATTTAGGTGGCACTTTTC
GGGGAAATGTGCGCGGAACCCCTATTTGTTTATTTTTCTAAATACATTCAAATATGTATCCGCTCATGAG
ACAATAACCCTGATAAATGCTTCAATAATATTGAAAAAGGAAGAGTATGAGTATTCAACATTTCCGTGTC
GCCCTTATTCCCTTTTTTGCGGCATTTTGCCTTCCTGTTTTTGCTCACCCAGAAACGCTGGTGAAAGTAA
AAGATGCTGAAGATCAGTTGGGTGCACGAGTGGGTTACATCGAACTGGATCTCAACAGCGGTAAGATCCT
TGAGAGTTTTCGCCCCGAAGAACGTTTTCCAATGATGAGCACTTTTAAAGTTCTGCTATGTGGCGCGGTA
TTATCCCGTATTGACGCCGGGCAAGAGCAACTCGGTCGCCGCATACACTATTCTCAGAATGACTTGGTTG
AGTACTCACCAGTCACAGAAAAGCATCTTACGGATGGCATGACAGTAAGAGAATTATGCAGTGCTGCCAT
AACCATGAGTGATAACACTGCGGCCAACTTACTTCTGACAACGATCGGAGGACCGAAGGAGCTAACCGCT
TTTTTGCACAACATGGGGGATCATGTAACTCGCCTTGATCGTTGGGAACCGGAGCTGAATGAAGCCATAC
CAAACGACGAGCGTGACACCACGATGCCTGTAGCAATGGCAACAACGTTGCGCAAACTATTAACTGGCGA
ACTACTTACTCTAGCTTCCCGGCAACAATTAATAGACTGGATGGAGGCGGATAAAGTTGCAGGACCACTT
CTGCGCTCGGCCCTTCCGGCTGGCTGGTTTATTGCTGATAAATCTGGAGCCGGTGAGCGTGGGTCTCGCG
GTATCATTGCAGCACTGGGGCCAGATGGTAAGCCCTCCCGTATCGTAGTTATCTACACGACGGGGAGTCA
GGCAACTATGGATGAACGAAATAGACAGATCGCTGAGATAGGTGCCTCACTGATTAAGCATTGGTAACTG
TCAGACCAAGTTTACTCATATATACTTTAGATTGATTTAAAACTTCATTTTTAATTTAAAAGGATCTAGG
TGAAGATCCTTTTTGATAATCTCATGACCAAAATCCCTTAACGTGAGTTTTCGTTCCACTGAGCGTCAGA
CCCCGTAGAAAAGATCAAAGGATCTTCTTGAGATCCTTTTTTTCTGCGCGTAATCTGCTGCTTGCAAACA
AAAAAACCACCGCTACCAGCGGTGGTTTGTTTGCCGGATCAAGAGCTACCAACTCTTTTTCCGAAGGTAA
CTGGCTTCAGCAGAGCGCAGATACCAAATACTGTTCTTCTAGTGTAGCCGTAGTTAGGCCACCACTTCAA
GAACTCTGTAGCACCGCCTACATACCTCGCTCTGCTAATCCTGTTACCAGTGGCTGCTGCCAGTGGCGAT
AAGTCGTGTCTTACCGGGTTGGACTCAAGACGATAGTTACCGGATAAGGCGCAGCGGTCGGGCTGAACGG
GGGGTTCGTGCACACAGCCCAGCTTGGAGCGAACGACCTACACCGAACTGAGATACCTACAGCGTGAGCT
ATGAGAAAGCGCCACGCTTCCCGAAGGGAGAAAGGCGGACAGGTATCCGGTAAGCGGCAGGGTCGGAACA
GGAGAGCGCACGAGGGAGCTTCCAGGGGGAAACGCCTGGTATCTTTATAGTCCTGTCGGGTTTCGCCACC
TCTGACTTGAGCGTCGATTTTTGTGATGCTCGTCAGGGGGGCGGAGCCTATGGAAAAACGCCAGCAACGC
GGCCTTTTTACGGTTCCTGGCCTTTTGCTGGCCTTTTGCTCACATGTTCTTTCCTGCGTTATCCCCTGAT
TCTGTGGATAACCGTATTACCGCCTTTGAGTGAGCTGATACCGCTCGCCGCAGCCGAACGACCGAGCGCA
GCGAGTCAGTGAGCGAGGAAGCGGAAGAGCGCCCAATACGCAAACCGCCTCTCCCCGCGCGTTGGCCGAT
TCATTAATGCAGCTGGCACGACAGGTTTCCCGACTGGAAAGCGGGCAGTGAGCGCAACGCAATTAATGTG
AGTTAGCTCACTCATTAGGCACCCCAGGCTTTACACTTTATGCTTCCGGCTCGTATGTTGTGTGGAATTG
TGAGCGGATAACAATTTCACACAGGAAACAGCTATGACCATGATTACGCCAAGCGCGCAATTAACCCTCA
CTAAAGGGAACAAAAGCTGGAGCTGCAAGC
Features (pLannotate 1.2.2; 33 found; start..end, strand, type, name):
      5..231     +  promoter       RSV promoter: Rous sarcoma virus enhancer/promoter
    232..412     +  LTR            5' LTR (truncated): truncated 5' long terminal repeat (LTR) from HIV-1
    459..584     +  misc_feature   HIV-1 Ψ: packaging signal of human immunodeficiency virus type 1
    568..931     +  CDS            HIV-1 gag (fragment): gag protein from human immunodeficiency virus 1; gag
   1077..1310    +  misc_feature   RRE: The Rev response element (RRE) of HIV-1 allows for Rev-dependent mRNA export from the nucleus to the cytoplasm.
   1687..1713    +  CDS            Rev (fragment): human immunodeficiency virus 1 (HIV-1) Rev protein; rev; enhances nuclear export of unspliced and incompletely spliced viral mRNAs
   1720..1743    +  promoter       SV40 promoter (fragment): SV40 early promoter
   1744..1815    +  promoter       SV40 promoter (fragment): SV40 enhancer and early promoter
   1839..1974    +  rep_origin     SV40 ori: SV40 origin of replication
   2020..2616    +  CDS            PuroR (fragment): puromycin N-acetyltransferase; pac from Streptomyces; confers resistance to puromycin
   2665..2782    +  misc_feature   cPPT/CTS: central polypurine tract and central termination sequence of HIV-1
   2847..2913    +  CDS            small t antigen (fragment): SV40 (simian virus 40) small t antigen
   2920..4098    +  promoter       EF-1α promoter: strong constitutive promoter for human elongation factor EF-1α
   4124..4663    +  CDS            ZNF561 (fragment): ZN561_HUMAN - Experimental evidence at protein level: Swiss-Prot protein existence level 1. May be involved in transcriptional regulation. From Homo sapiens (Human).
   5394..5418    -  protein_bind   attB2: mutant version of attB; recombination site for the Gateway® BP reaction BP Clonase™
   5426..5467    +  CDS            V5 tag: epitope tag from simian virus 5
   5483..5536    +  promoter       U6 promoter (fragment): RNA polymerase III promoter for human U6 snRNA
   5578..6166    +  misc_feature   WPRE: woodchuck hepatitis virus posttranscriptional regulatory element
   6217..6236    +  misc_feature   cPPT/CTS (fragment): central polypurine tract and central termination sequence of HIV-1
   6238..6471    +  LTR            3' LTR (ΔU3): self-inactivating 3' long terminal repeat (LTR) from HIV-1
   6549..6670    +  polyA_signal   SV40 poly(A) signal: SV40 polyadenylation signal
   6710..6845    +  rep_origin     SV40 ori: SV40 origin of replication
   6866..6884    -  promoter       T7 promoter: promoter for bacteriophage T7 RNA polymerase
   6892..7047    +  CDS            lacZα (fragment): LacZα fragment of β-galactosidase; lacZ fragment
   7052..7480    +  rep_origin     f1 ori (sequence partly withheld): f1 bacteriophage origin of replication; arrow indicates direction of (+) strand synthesis
   7533..7637    +  promoter       AmpR promoter: bla
   7638..8498    +  CDS            AmpR: β-lactamase; bla; confers resistance to ampicillin, carbenicillin, and related antibiotics
   8669..9257    +  rep_origin     ori: high-copy-number ColE1/pMB1/pBR322/pUC origin of replication
   9440..9532    +  CDS            lacI (fragment): lac repressor; lacI; The lac repressor binds to the lac operator to inhibit transcription in E. coli. This inhibition can be relieved by adding lactose or isopropyl-β-D-thiogalactopyranoside (IPTG).
   9545..9566    +  protein_bind   CAP binding site: CAP binding activates transcription in the presence of cAMP. E. coli catabolite activator protein
   9581..9611    +  promoter       lac promoter: promoter for the E. coli lac operon
   9619..9635    +  protein_bind   lac operator: The lac repressor binds to the lac operator to inhibit transcription in E. coli. This inhibition can be relieved by adding lactose or isopropyl-β-D-thiogalactopyranoside (IPTG). lac repressor encoded by lacI
   9680..9698    +  promoter       T3 promoter: promoter for bacteriophage T3 RNA polymerase
