[The description below was written by a language model from this plasmid's Addgene catalogue record and pLannotate feature annotations shown in this document.]
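Description:
TFORF3310 is a third-generation-style, self-inactivating lentiviral expression plasmid built on the pLX_TRC317 backbone and carrying the human zinc-finger gene ZNF561. It belongs to a barcoded transcription factor ORF collection. In bacteria it is maintained through a high-copy ColE1/pUC-type origin and selected with ampicillin via the bla gene. An f1 origin and remnants of a lac/lacZα cloning region with flanking T3 and T7 promoters are also present in the backbone. The depositor notes that the plasmid can recombine, as is common for LTR-containing vectors.

The viral portion begins with an RSV promoter fused to a truncated HIV-1 5' LTR, which drives production of the packageable genomic RNA. This is followed by the Ψ packaging signal with a partial gag sequence, the RRE for Rev-dependent nuclear export, and a cPPT/CTS element. It ends in a ΔU3 3' LTR, which inactivates the LTR promoter after integration, and an SV40 polyadenylation signal. Within the provirus, an SV40 early promoter drives puromycin N-acetyltransferase for selection of transduced mammalian cells. A separate EF-1α promoter drives the ZNF561 ORF, which was introduced by Gateway cloning; an attB2 site remains downstream, and the ORF is fused at its C terminus to a V5 epitope tag. A WPRE downstream enhances transcript expression. The annotation matches only the first part of the insert to ZNF561, although the recorded insert spans about 1.46 kb.

According to the record, each construct in the collection carries a unique 24-bp barcode, which is not annotated in the feature table. The barcode allows the overexpressed transcription factor to be identified in pooled screens such as directed differentiation studies.
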