Addgene plasmid #144786: TFORF3310
Purpose: Lentiviral vector for overexpressing transcription factor ORFs with unique 24-bp barcodes. Barcodes facilitate identification of transcription factors in pooled screens.
Depositing lab: Feng Zhang. Depositing organization: Broad Institute. Publication: A transcription factor atlas of directed differentiation. Joung J, Ma S, Tay T, Geiger-Schuller KR, Kirchgatterer PC, Verdine VK, Guo B, Arias-Garcia MA, Allen WE, Singh A, Kuksenko O, Abudayyeh OO, Gootenberg JS, Fu Z, Macrae RK, Buenrostro JD, Regev A, Zhang F. Cell. 2023 Jan 5;186(1):209-229.e26. doi: 10.1016/j.cell.2022.11.026. PubMed 36608654.
Backbone
  Vector backbone: pLX_TRC317
  Backbone manufacturer: Broad Institute Genetic Perturbation Platform
  Backbone size w/o insert (bp): 8264
  Vector type: Mammalian Expression, Lentiviral
  Selectable markers: Puromycin
Growth in bacteria
  Bacterial resistance: Ampicillin, 100 μg/mL
  Growth temperature: 37°C
  Growth strain: NEB Stable
  Copy number: High Copy
Gene/Insert
  Gene/Insert name: ZNF561
  Species: H. sapiens (human)
  Insert size (bp): 1457
  Entrez Gene: ZNF561
  Promoter: EF1a
  Tag / fusion protein: V5 (C terminal on insert)
  Cloning method: Gateway Cloning
  Sequencing primers: 5′ GGGTGGAGACTGAAGTTAGGCCAG; 3′ CACATAGCGTAAAAGGAGCAACATAG
Resource information
  A portion of this plasmid was derived from a plasmid made by: Broad Institute Genetic Perturbation Platform
Terms and licenses: Academic/Nonprofit Terms; Industry Terms: Not Available to Industry
Depositor comments: NM_001330365.1 Please test multiple small colonies in case of plasmid recombination. To make this collection available in a timely manner, a portion of this collection was not fully sequenced by Addgene. If an Addgene verified full plasmid sequence is not available, please contact us prior to placing an order to request the full sequence.
How to cite: TFORF3310 was a gift from Feng Zhang (Addgene plasmid # 144786 ; http://n2t.net/addgene:144786 ; RRID:Addgene_144786)
