>Addgene plasmid #144786 | TFORF3310 | depositor partial sequence | sequence record 286473 | Insert
ATCGATTGATCAACAAGTTTGTACAAAAAAGTTGGCATGCTGGAGAACTACATGAACCTGGCCTCTGTGG
AATGGGAAATACAACCTAGAACCAAACGGTCATCACTTCAGCAGGGTTTTTTGAAGAATCAAATATTCAG
TGGGATACAAATGACAAGAGGCTACAGTGGATGGAAACTCTGTGACTGTAAGAATTGTGGAGAGGTCTTC
AGGGAACAGTTTTGCCTTAAGACACACATGAGAGTTCAGAATGGAGGGAATACTTCTGAGGGTAATTGTT
ATGGAAAAGACACCCTCAGTGTGCACAAGGAAGCCTCTACTGGACAGGAACTTTCCAAATTTAATCCATG
TGGAAAAGTCTTTACTCTAACTCCAGGTCTTGCTGTACATCTTGAAGTTCTCAATGCAAGACAACCCTAC
AAATGTAAGGAATGTGGAAAAGGCTTTAAGTATTTTGCAAGCCTTGATAATCATATGGGAATCCACACTG
ATGAGAAACTCTGTGAATTTCAGGAATATGGGAGAGCTGTCACAGCTTCTTCACACCTAAAGCAGTGTGT
AGCAGTTCATACAGGAAAGAAATCCAAAAAGACTAAGAAATGTGGGAAATCCTTCACTAATTTTTCTCAA
CTTTATGCACCTGTGAAAACTCATAAAGGAGAGAAGTCCTTTGAATGTAAAGAATGTGGAAGATCCTTTA
GAAATTCCTCATGCCTTAATGATCACATTCAAATTCACACTGGAATAAAACCACACAAGTGTACTTACTG
TGGGAAAGCCTTCACTAGATCAACTCAACTTACTGAACATGTAAGAACTCACACTGGAATAAAACCCTAT
GAATGTAAGGAATGTGGCCAAGCCTTTGCTCAGTACTCGGGCCTTTCTATACACATACGAAGTCACAGTG
GAAAGAAACCCTATCAGTGTAAGGAATGTGGGAAAGCCTTCACTACATCCACAAGTCTTATTCAGCATAC
AAGAATTCACACAGGAGAGAAGCCTTATGAATGTGTTGAATGTGGGAAGACCTTCATTACTTCTTCCCGT
CGTAGTAAACATTTGAAAACTCATAGTGGAGAAAAGCCCTTTGTATGCAAGATATGTGGGAAAGCATTTC
TATATTCCTCACGCCTTAATGTTCACCTGCGAACTCATACCGGAGAGAAACCCTTCGTATGTAAAGAATG
TGGGAAAGCATTTGCTGTTTCCTCACGCCTAAGTAGACATGAAAGAATTCACACTGGGGAGAAACCCTAT
GAATGCAAGGATATGAGTGTTACCATTTACCCAACTTTCTTGTACAAAGTGGTTGATATCGGTAAGCCTA
TCCCTAACCCTCTCCTCGGTCTCGATTCTACGTAGTAATGAACTAGTCCGTAACTTGAAAGTATTTCGAT
TTCTTGGCTTTATATATCTTGTGGAAAGGACGACAAGAATAGAAAATAGCTAACTTC
