>Addgene plasmid #144786 | TFORF3310 | depositor partial sequence | sequence record 286474 | Barcode
CAAGAATAGAAAATAGCTAACTTC
